Addgene plasmid #183210: pAC11003-pmax-PUF9R_mRuby2
Purpose: Expression vector for PUF9R-mRuby2
Depositing lab: Albert Cheng. Depositing organization: Jackson Laboratory. Publication: CRISPR-mediated multiplexed live cell imaging of nonrepetitive genomic loci with one guide RNA per locus. Clow PA, Du M, Jillette N, Taghbalout A, Zhu JJ, Cheng AW. Nat Commun. 2022 Apr 6;13(1):1871. doi: 10.1038/s41467-022-29343-z. PubMed 35387989.
Backbone
  Vector backbone: pmax
  Backbone manufacturer: Lonza
  Vector type: Mammalian Expression
Growth in bacteria
  Bacterial resistance: Kanamycin, 50 μg/mL
  Growth temperature: 37°C
  Growth strain: DH5alpha
  Copy number: Unknown
Gene/Insert
  Gene/Insert name: PUF9R-mRuby2
  Species: Synthetic
Terms and licenses: Academic/Nonprofit Terms; Industry Terms: Not Available to Industry
Depositor comments: Please visit https://www.biorxiv.org/content/10.1101/2020.03.03.974923v2.full for bioRxiv preprint.
How to cite: pAC11003-pmax-PUF9R_mRuby2 was a gift from Albert Cheng (Addgene plasmid # 183210)
