[The description below was written by a language model from this plasmid's Addgene catalogue record and pLannotate feature annotations shown in this document.]
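Description:
pAC11003-pmax-PUF9R_mRuby2 is a 5,043 bp mammalian expression plasmid built on the Lonza pmax backbone and designed to produce a fusion of a Pumilio/PUF RNA-binding domain (PUF9R) to the red fluorescent protein mRuby2. It is propagated in E. coli from a high-copy ColE1/pUC-type origin and selected with kanamycin through a Tn5 aminoglycoside phosphotransferase (NeoR/KanR) gene. This gene appears to be driven by a fragment of the bacterial bla promoter. No mammalian promoter is annotated for it, so the record does not support using it for G418 selection in mammalian cells.

The expression cassette consists of the human CMV immediate early enhancer and promoter followed by a chimeric β-globin/immunoglobulin intron, which generally improves transcript processing and expression. The open reading frame sits between Gateway attB1 and attB2 sites, suggesting the insert was introduced by recombinational cloning. The first part of the coding region is annotated as a fragment resembling human PUM2, which corresponds to the PUF domain. The insert is listed as synthetic, and the record does not give the RNA sequence that PUF9R recognises. A short linker region annotated as containing a capTEV fragment, a T7 gene 10 leader tag and an Xpress epitope joins this domain to mRuby2. A V5 tag sequence lies downstream of attB2, but the record does not show whether it is translated as part of the fusion. The cassette ends with an SV40 polyadenylation signal.

According to the associated publication, the construct belongs to a CRISPR-based system for multiplexed live-cell imaging of nonrepetitive genomic loci. In that setting, a fluorescent PUF fusion such as this one presumably serves as the labelling component recruited to PUF-binding sites on the guide RNA.
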