Features (pLannotate 1.2.2; 16 found; start..end, strand, type, name):
    140..517     +  enhancer       CMV enhancer: human cytomegalovirus immediate early enhancer
    519..718     +  promoter       CMV promoter: human cytomegalovirus (CMV) immediate early promoter
    813..945     +  intron         chimeric intron: chimera between introns from human β-globin and immunoglobulin heavy chain genes
    960..984     +  protein_bind   attB1: mutant version of attB; recombination site for the Gateway® BP reaction BP Clonase™
    969..2231    +  CDS            PUM2 (fragment): PUM2_HUMAN - Also known as KIAA0235, PUMH2. Experimental evidence at protein level: Swiss-Prot protein existence level 1. Sequence-specific RNA-binding protein that acts as a post- transcriptional repressor by binding the 3'-UTR of mRNA targets. Binds to an RNA consensus sequence, the Pumilio Response Element (PRE), 5'- UGUANAUA-3', that is related to the Nanos Response Element (NRE) (, PubMed:21397187). Mediates post-transcriptional repression of transcripts via different mechanisms: acts via direct recruitment of the CCR4-POP2-NOT deadenylase leading to translational inhibition and mRNA degr
   2250..2270    +  CDS            capTEV™ (fragment): composite tag for in vivo biotinylation, TEV protease cleavage, and 6xHis tagging
   2271..2303    +  CDS            T7 tag (gene 10 leader): leader peptide from bacteriophage T7 gene 10 promotes efficient translation in E. coli
   2307..2330    +  CDS            Xpress™ tag: Xpress™ epitope tag, including an enterokinase recognition and cleavage site
   2337..3047    +  CDS            mRuby2: mRuby2 is a basic (constitutively fluorescent) red fluorescent protein published in 2012, derived from Entacmaea quadricolor. It has moderate acid sensitivity.
   3072..3096    -  protein_bind   attB2: mutant version of attB; recombination site for the Gateway® BP reaction BP Clonase™
   3149..3190    +  CDS            V5 tag: epitope tag from simian virus 5
   3245..3326    -  polyA_signal   SV40 poly(A) signal: SV40 polyadenylation signal
   3349..3417    -  CDS            large T antigen (fragment): large T antigen from SV40 (simian virus 40)
   3524..4112    -  rep_origin     ori: high-copy-number ColE1/pMB1/pBR322/pUC origin of replication
   4193..4987    -  CDS            NeoR/KanR: aminoglycoside phosphotransferase from Tn5; aph(3')-II (or nptII); confers resistance to neomycin, kanamycin, and G418 (Geneticin®)
   4988..5014    -  promoter       AmpR promoter (fragment): bla
>Addgene plasmid #183210 | pAC11003-pmax-PUF9R_mRuby2 | addgene full sequence | sequence record 360258 | Addgene NGS Result
TCAATATTGGCCATTAGCCATATTATTCATTGGTTATATAGCATAAATCAATATTGGCTATTGGCCATTG
CATACGTTGTATCTATATCATAATATGTACATTTATATTGGCTCATGTCCAATATGACCGCCATGTTGGC
ATTGATTATTGACTAGTTATTAATAGTAATCAATTACGGGGTCATTAGTTCATAGCCCATATATGGAGTT
CCGCGTTACATAACTTACGGTAAATGGCCCGCCTGGCTGACCGCCCAACGACCCCCGCCCATTGACGTCA
ATAATGACGTATGTTCCCATAGTAACGCCAATAGGGACTTTCCATTGACGTCAATGGGTGGAGTATTTAC
GGTAAACTGCCCACTTGGCAGTACATCAAGTGTATCATATGCCAAGTCCGCCCCCTATTGACGTCAATGA
CGGTAAATGGCCCGCCTGGCATTATGCCCAGTACATGACCTTACGGGACTTTCCTACTTGGCAGTACATC
TACGTATTAGTCATCGCTATTACCATGGTGATGCGGTTTTGGCAGTACACCAATGGGCGTGGATAGCGGT
TTGACTCACGGGGATTTCCAAGTCTCCACCCCATTGACGTCAATGGGAGTTTGTTTTGGCACCAAAATCA
ACGGGACTTTCCAAAATGTCGTAATAACCCCGCCCCGTTGACGCAAATGGGCGGTAGGCGTGTACGGTGG
GAGGTCTATATAAGCAGAGGTCGTTTAGTGAACCGTCAGATCACTAGTAGCTTTATTGCGGTAGTTTATC
ACAGTTAAATTGCTAACGCAGTCAGTGCTCGACTGATCACAGGTAAGTATCAAGGTTACAAGACAGGTTT
AAGGAGGCCAATAGAAACTGGGCTTGTCGAGACAGAGAAGATTCTTGCGTTTCTGATAGGCACCTATTGG
TCTTACTGACATCCACTTTGCCTTTCTCTCCACAGGGAAAAAACAATTGACAAGTTTGTACAAAAAAGCA
GGCTCCGAATTCACCGGTGCCGCCACCATGGGGATCCTCCCCCCCAAGAAAAAGAGGAAGGTATCTAGAG
GCCGCAGCCGCCTTTTGGAAGATTTTCGAAACAACCGGTACCCCAATTTACAACTGCGGGAGATTGCTGG
ACATATAATGGAATTTTCCCAAGACCAGCATGGGTCCAGATTCATTCAGCTGAAACTGGAGCGTGCCACA
CCAGCTGAGCGCCAGCTTGTCTTCAATGAAATCCTCCAGGCTGCCTACCAACTCATGGTGGATGTGTTTG
GTAATTACGTCATTCAGAAGTTCTTTGAATTTGGCAGTCTTGAACAGAAGCTGGCTTTGGCAGAACGGAT
TCGAGGCCACGTCCTGTCATTGGCACTACAGATGTATGGCTGCCGTGTTATCCAGAAAGCTCTTGAGTTT
ATTCCTTCAGACCAGCAGAATGAGATGGTTCGGGAACTCCACCAACACACGGAGCAACTGGTCCAGGATC
AATACGGCAACTACGTGATTCAGCACGTGTTGGAGCACGGTAGGCCAGAGGACAAGAGTAAAATTGTCGC
CGAGATCCGGGGCAATGTTCTGGTCCTCTCTCAGCACAAATTCGCCTCCAATGTTGTGGAAAAGTGTGTG
ACCCACGCATCCAGAACTGAACGAGCTGTGCTCATCGACGAGGTTTGTACGATGAATGACGGTCCTCACT
CTGCACTTTATACAATGATGAAGGACCAGTACGCCAATTATGTTGTGCAGAAAATGATCGACGTAGCAGA
ACCCGGACAGCGCAAAATCGTGATGCACGAGCTTCACCAGCACACAGAGCAGCTGGTACAGGATCAATAT
GGAAATTATGTAATCCAACATGTACTGGAGCACGGTCGTCCTGAGGATAAAAGCAAAATTGTAGCAGAAA
TCCGAGGCAATGTACTTGTATTGAGTCAGCACAAATTTGCAAGCAATGTTGTGGAGAAGTGTGTTACTCA
CGCCTCACGTACGGAGCGCGCTGTGCTCATCGACGAGGTGTGCACCATGAACGACGGTCCCCACAGTGCC
TTATACACCATGATGAAGGACCAGTATGCCAACTACGTGGTCCAGAAGATGATTGACGTGGCGGAGCCAG
GCCAGCGGAAGATCGTCATGCATAAGATCCGGCCCCACATCGCAACTCTTCGTAAGTACACCTATGGCAA
GCACATTCTGGCCAAGCTGGAGAAGTACTACATGAAGAACGGTGTTGACTTAGGGGGGCCGGCCATGGTG
CGGGGTTCTCATCATCATCATCATCATGGTATGGCTAGCATGACTGGTGGACAGCAAATGGGTCGGGATC
TGTACGACGATGACGATAAGGATCCGATGGTGTCTAAGGGCGAAGAGCTGATCAAGGAAAATATGCGTAT
GAAGGTGGTCATGGAAGGTTCGGTCAACGGCCACCAATTCAAATGCACAGGTGAAGGAGAAGGCAATCCG
TACATGGGAACTCAAACCATGAGGATCAAAGTCATCGAGGGAGGACCCCTGCCATTTGCCTTTGACATTC
TTGCCACGTCGTTCATGTATGGCAGCCGTACTTTTATCAAGTACCCGAAAGGCATTCCTGATTTCTTTAA
ACAGTCCTTTCCTGAGGGTTTTACTTGGGAAAGAGTTACGAGATACGAAGATGGTGGAGTCGTCACCGTC
ATGCAGGACACCAGCCTTGAGGATGGCTGTCTCGTTTACCACGTCCAAGTCAGAGGGGTAAACTTTCCCT
CCAATGGTCCCGTGATGCAGAAGAAGACCAAGGGTTGGGAGCCTAATACAGAGATGATGTATCCAGCAGA
TGGTGGTCTGAGGGGATACACTCATATGGCACTGAAAGTTGATGGTGGTGGCCATCTGTCTTGCTCTTTC
GTAACAACTTACAGGTCAAAAAAGACCGTCGGGAACATCAAGATGCCCGGTATCCATGCCGTTGATCACC
GCCTGGAAAGGTTAGAGGAAAGTGACAATGAAATGTTCGTAGTACAACGCGAACACGCAGTTGCCAAGTT
CGCCGGGCTTGGTGGTGGGATGGACGAGCTGTACAAGATCGATTGATTAATTAAGAATTCGACCCAGCTT
TCTTGTACAAAGTGGTTGATATCCAGCACAGTGGCGGCCGCTCGAGTCTAGAGGGCCCGCGGTTCGAAGG
TAAGCCTATCCCTAACCCTCTCCTCGGTCTCGATTCTACGCGTACCGGTTAGCAATTGTTTTTTCGATGA
GTTTGGACAAACCACAACTAGAATGCAGTGAAAAAAATGCTTTATTTGTGAAATTTGTGATGCTATTGCT
TTATTTGTAACCATTATAAGCTGCAATAAACAAGTTAACAACAACAATTGCATTCATTTTATGTTTCAGG
TTCAGGGGGAGGTGTGGGAGGTTTTTTAAAGCAAGTAAAACCTCTACAAATGTGGTACTTAAGAGGGGGA
GACCAAAGGGCGAGACGTTAAGGCCTCACGTGACATGTGAGCAAAAGGCCAGCAAAAGGCCAGGAACCGT
AAAAAGGCCGCGTTGCTGGCGTTTTTCCATAGGCTCCGCCCCCCTGACGAGCATCACAAAAATCGACGCT
CAAGTCAGAGGTGGCGAAACCCGACAGGACTATAAAGATACCAGGCGTTTCCCCCTGGAAGCTCCCTCGT
GCGCTCTCCTGTTCCGACCCTGCCGCTTACGGGATACCTGTCCGCCTTTCTCCCTTCGGGAAGCGTGGCG
CTTTCTCATAGCTCACGCTGTAGGTATCTCAGTTCGGTGTAGGTCGTTCGCTCCAAGCTGGGCTGTGTGC
ACGAACCCCCCGTTCAGCCCGACCGCTGCGCCTTATCCGGTAACTATCGTCTTGAGTCCAACCCGGTAAG
ACACGACTTATCGCCACTGGCAGCAGCCACTGGTAACAGGATTAGCAGAGCGAGGTATGTAGGCGGTGCT
ACAGAGTTCTTGAAGTGGTGGCCTAACTACGGCTACACTAGAAGAACAGTATTTGGTATCTGCGCTCTGC
TGAAGCCAGTTACCTTCGGAAAAAGAGTTGGTAGCTCTTGATCCGGCAAACAAACCACCGCTGGTAGCGG
TGGTTTTTTTGTTTGCAAGCAGCAGATTACGCGCAGAAAAAAAGGATCTCAAGAAGATCCTTTGATCTTT
TCTACGGGGTCTGACGCTCAGTGGAACGAAAACTCACGTTAAGGGATTTTGGTCATGCCGTCTCAGAAGA
ACTCGTCAAGAAGGCGATAGAAGGCGATGCGCTGCGAATCGGGAGCGGCGATACCGTAAAGCACGAGGAA
GCGGTCAGCCCATTCGCCGCCAAGCTCTTCAGCAATATCACGGGTAGCCAACGCTATGTCCTGATAGCGG
TCCGCCACACCCAGCCGGCCACAGTCGATGAATCCAGAAAAGCGGCCATTTTCCACCATGATATTCGGCA
AGCAGGCATCGCCATGGGTCACGACGAGATCCTCGCCGTCGGGCATGCTCGCCTTGAGCCTGGCGAACAG
TTCGGCTGGCGCGAGCCCCTGATGCTCTTCGTCCAGATCATCCTGATCGACAAGACCGGCTTCCATCCGA
GTACGTGCTCTCTCGATGCGATGTTTCGCTTGGTGGTCGAATGGGCAGGTAGCCGGATCAAGCGTATGCA
GCCGCCGCATTGCATCAGCCATGATGGATACTTTCTCGGCAGGAGCAAGGTGAGATGACAGGAGATCCTG
CCCCGGCACTTCGCCCAATAGCAGCCAGTCCCTTCCCGCTTCAGTGACAACGTCGAGTACAGCTGCGCAA
GGAACGCCCGTCGTGGCCAGCCACGATAGCCGCGCTGCCTCGTCTTGCAGTTCATTCAGGGCACCGGACA
GGTCGGTCTTGACAAAAAGAACCGGGCGCCCCTGCGCTGACAGCCGGAACACGGCGGCATCAGAGCAGCC
GATTGTCTGTTGTGCCCAGTCATAGCCGAATAGCCTCTCCACCCAAGCGGCCGGAGAACCTGCGTGCAAT
CCATCTTGTTCAATCATAATATTATTGAAGCATTTATCAGGGTTCGTCTCGTCCCGGTCTCCTCCCATGC
ATG
